Addgene plasmid #136702: pISH-Olfr16
Purpose: Template to synthesize riboprobes for in situ hybridization (ISH) for Olfr16
Depositing lab: Peter Mombaerts. Depositing organization: Max Planck Research Unit for Neurogenetics. Publication: The Zonal Organization of Odorant Receptor Gene Choice in the Main Olfactory Epithelium of the Mouse. Zapiec B, Mombaerts P. Cell Rep. 2020 Mar 24;30(12):4220-4234.e5. doi: 10.1016/j.celrep.2020.02.110. PubMed 32209480.
Backbone
  Vector backbone: pGEM-T-Easy
  Vector type: in situ probe
Growth in bacteria
  Bacterial resistance: Ampicillin, 100 μg/mL
  Growth temperature: 37°C
  Growth strain: DH5alpha
  Copy number: High Copy
Gene/Insert
  Gene/Insert name: Olfr16
  Species: M. musculus (mouse)
  Mutation: ISH Probe insert
  Entrez Gene: Olfr16 (a.k.a. MOR23, MOR26713)
  Cloning method: Unknown
Terms and licenses: Academic/Nonprofit Terms; Industry Terms: Not Available to Industry
Depositor comments: ISH probe for mouse gene: Olfr16 aka MOR267-13 aka MOR23
How to cite: pISH-Olfr16 was a gift from Peter Mombaerts (Addgene plasmid # 136702 ; http://n2t.net/addgene:136702 ; RRID:Addgene_136702)
