[The description below was written by a language model from this plasmid's Addgene catalogue record and pLannotate feature annotations shown in this document.]
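Description:
pISH-Olfr16 is a small bacterial plasmid (about 3.9 kb in the sequenced record) built on the pGEM-T-Easy cloning backbone and intended as an in vitro transcription template rather than an expression vector. It is maintained in E. coli at high copy through a ColE1/pUC-type origin and selected with ampicillin via the β-lactamase gene and its own promoter. The backbone also carries an f1 phage origin, which allows single-stranded DNA production, along with remnants of the lac promoter/operator region and a lacZα fragment. This fragment is interrupted by the cloning site, as is normal for this blue/white screening vector.

The insert is a probe fragment of mouse Olfr16 (also known as MOR23 or MOR267-13), an odorant receptor gene. In the feature table it appears as a roughly 0.9 kb segment that the automated annotation labels by similarity to a human odorant receptor, OR10J5. This reflects homology matching rather than the actual source, which the catalogue gives as mouse. A short adjacent hit to a hornet peptide is most likely a spurious annotation of polylinker sequence. The insert sits between opposing bacteriophage T7 and SP6 promoters, so labelled RNA can be transcribed from either strand. With the annotated reading frame running in the T7 direction, SP6 would be expected to yield the antisense strand and T7 the sense strand, though the record does not say which polymerase is used.

The plasmid's stated purpose is synthesis of riboprobes for in situ hybridization against Olfr16 transcripts. It was deposited with a study of the zonal organization of odorant receptor gene choice in the mouse main olfactory epithelium. The cloning method is not recorded.
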