Features (pLannotate 1.2.2; 14 found; start..end, strand, type, name):
     63..81      +  promoter       T7 promoter: promoter for bacteriophage T7 RNA polymerase
    135..1025    +  CDS            OR10J5: O10J5_HUMAN - Experimental evidence at transcript level: Swiss-Prot protein existence level 2. Odorant receptor. From Homo sapiens (Human).
   1034..1087    -  CDS            VESPI_VESMG (fragment): Experimental evidence at protein level: Swiss-Prot protein existence level 1. Shows contractile activity on isolated ileum smooth muscle. From Vespa magnifica (Hornet).
   1099..1117    -  promoter       SP6 promoter: promoter for bacteriophage SP6 RNA polymerase
   1159..1175    -  protein_bind   lac operator: The lac repressor binds to the lac operator to inhibit transcription in E. coli. This inhibition can be relieved by adding lactose or isopropyl-β-D-thiogalactopyranoside (IPTG). lac repressor encoded by lacI
   1183..1213    -  promoter       lac promoter: promoter for the E. coli lac operon
   1228..1249    -  protein_bind   CAP binding site: CAP binding activates transcription in the presence of cAMP. E. coli catabolite activator protein
   1262..1354    -  CDS            lacI (fragment): lac repressor; lacI; The lac repressor binds to the lac operator to inhibit transcription in E. coli. This inhibition can be relieved by adding lactose or isopropyl-β-D-thiogalactopyranoside (IPTG).
   1537..2125    -  rep_origin     ori: high-copy-number ColE1/pMB1/pBR322/pUC origin of replication
   2296..3156    -  CDS            AmpR: β-lactamase; bla; confers resistance to ampicillin, carbenicillin, and related antibiotics
   3157..3261    -  promoter       AmpR promoter: bla
   3288..3338    +  misc_feature   bom (fragment): basis of mobility region from pBR322
   3366..3794    -  rep_origin     f1 ori (sequence partly withheld): f1 bacteriophage origin of replication; arrow indicates direction of (+) strand synthesis
   3798..60      -  CDS            lacZα (fragment) (across the origin): LacZα fragment of β-galactosidase; lacZ fragment
>Addgene plasmid #136702 | pISH-Olfr16 | addgene full sequence | sequence record 272898 | Addgene NGS Result
TAAGTTGGGTAACGCCAGGGTTTTCCCAGTCACGACGTTGTAAAACGACGGCCAGTGAATTGTAATACGA
CTCACTATAGGGCGAATTGGGCCCGACGTCGCATGCTCCCGGCCGCCATGGCCGCGGGATTCCTGAAGTG
ATAGAGTTCGTCTTCCTGGGATTCTCCAGCTTTGGAAAGCATCAGATAACCCTCTTTGTGGTTTTCCTAA
CCATCTACATTTTAACTCTGGCTGGCAACATCATTATAGTGACAATCACACACATAGACCACCACCTTCA
CACTCCCATGTACTTCTTTCTGAGCATGTTGGCAAGCTCAGAGACTGTGTACACACTGGTCATTGTCCCA
CGAATGCTTTCCAGCCTGATTTTTTACAACCTTCCCATATCCTTGGCAGGCTGCGCAACCCAAATGTTCT
TTTTTGTCACTTTGGCCACCAACAACTGCTTTCTGCTCACAGCAATGGGTTATGATCGTTATGTGGCTAT
TTGTAATCCTCTGAGATATACAATCATCATGAGCAAGGGAATGTGTGCCTTGTTGGTCTGTGGGTCTTTA
GGCACTGGCCTGGTTATGGCAGTTCTTCATGTGCCAGCCATGTTCCATTTGCCCTTTTGTGGCACGGTGG
TGGAGCACTTTTTCTGTGACATATACCCAGTAATGAAGCTTTCTTGTGTTGATACCACCGTCAATGAGAT
AATCAATTATGGTGTAAGTTCATTTGTAATTCTTGTGCCCATAGGGCTGATATTTATCTCCTATGTGCTC
ATTGTCTCTTCCATCCTTAAAATTGTGTCCACTGAAGGCCAGAAGAAAGCCTTTGCCACCTGTGCCTCTC
ATCTCACTGTGGTCATTGTCCACTATGGCTGTGCCTCCATTGCCTACCTCAAACCCAAATCAGAAAGTTC
AGTAGAAAAAGACCTTCTTCTCTCTGTGACCTACACTATCATCACTCCCTTGCTGAACCCTGTTGTCTAC
AGCCTCAGGAACAAAGAAGTCAAAGATGCTCTATGCAGAGCTGTAATCACTAGTGCGGCCGCCTGCAGGT
CGACCATATGGGAGAGCTCCCAACGCGTTGGATGCATAGCTTGAGTATTCTATAGTGTCACCTAAATAGC
TTGGCGTAATCATGGTCATAGCTGTTTCCTGTGTGAAATTGTTATCCGCTCACAATTCCACACAACATAC
GAGCCGGAAGCATAAAGTGTAAAGCCTGGGGTGCCTAATGAGTGAGCTAACTCACATTAATTGCGTTGCG
CTCACTGCCCGCTTTCCAGTCGGGAAACCTGTCGTGCCAGCTGCATTAATGAATCGGCCAACGCGCGGGG
AGAGGCGGTTTGCGTATTGGGCGCTCTTCCGCTTCCTCGCTCACTGACTCGCTGCGCTCGGTCGTTCGGC
TGCGGCGAGCGGTATCAGCTCACTCAAAGGCGGTAATACGGTTATCCACAGAATCAGGGGATAACGCAGG
AAAGAACATGTGAGCAAAAGGCCAGCAAAAGGCCAGGAACCGTAAAAAGGCCGCGTTGCTGGCGTTTTTC
CATAGGCTCCGCCCCCCTGACGAGCATCACAAAAATCGACGCTCAAGTCAGAGGTGGCGAAACCCGACAG
GACTATAAAGATACCAGGCGTTTCCCCCTGGAAGCTCCCTCGTGCGCTCTCCTGTTCCGACCCTGCCGCT
TACCGGATACCTGTCCGCCTTTCTCCCTTCGGGAAGCGTGGCGCTTTCTCATAGCTCACGCTGTAGGTAT
CTCAGTTCGGTGTAGGTCGTTCGCTCCAAGCTGGGCTGTGTGCACGAACCCCCCGTTCAGCCCGACCGCT
GCGCCTTATCCGGTAACTATCGTCTTGAGTCCAACCCGGTAAGACACGACTTATCGCCACTGGCAGCAGC
CACTGGTAACAGGATTAGCAGAGCGAGGTATGTAGGCGGTGCTACAGAGTTCTTGAAGTGGTGGCCTAAC
TACGGCTACACTAGAAGAACAGTATTTGGTATCTGCGCTCTGCTGAAGCCAGTTACCTTCGGAAAAAGAG
TTGGTAGCTCTTGATCCGGCAAACAAACCACCGCTGGTAGCGGTGGTTTTTTTGTTTGCAAGCAGCAGAT
TACGCGCAGAAAAAAAGGATCTCAAGAAGATCCTTTGATCTTTTCTACGGGGTCTGACGCTCAGTGGAAC
GAAAACTCACGTTAAGGGATTTTGGTCATGAGATTATCAAAAAGGATCTTCACCTAGATCCTTTTAAATT
AAAAATGAAGTTTTAAATCAATCTAAAGTATATATGAGTAAACTTGGTCTGACAGTTACCAATGCTTAAT
CAGTGAGGCACCTATCTCAGCGATCTGTCTATTTCGTTCATCCATAGTTGCCTGACTCCCCGTCGTGTAG
ATAACTACGATACGGGAGGGCTTACCATCTGGCCCCAGTGCTGCAATGATACCGCGAGACCCACGCTCAC
CGGCTCCAGATTTATCAGCAATAAACCAGCCAGCCGGAAGGGCCGAGCGCAGAAGTGGTCCTGCAACTTT
ATCCGCCTCCATCCAGTCTATTAATTGTTGCCGGGAAGCTAGAGTAAGTAGTTCGCCAGTTAATAGTTTG
CGCAACGTTGTTGCCATTGCTACAGGCATCGTGGTGTCACGCTCGTCGTTTGGTATGGCTTCATTCAGCT
CCGGTTCCCAACGATCAAGGCGAGTTACATGATCCCCCATGTTGTGCAAAAAAGCGGTTAGCTCCTTCGG
TCCTCCGATCGTTGTCAGAAGTAAGTTGGCCGCAGTGTTATCACTCATGGTTATGGCAGCACTGCATAAT
TCTCTTACTGTCATGCCATCCGTAAGATGCTTTTCTGTGACTGGTGAGTACTCAACCAAGTCATTCTGAG
AATAGTGTATGCGGCGACCGAGTTGCTCTTGCCCGGCGTCAATACGGGATAATACCGCGCCACATAGCAG
AACTTTAAAAGTGCTCATCATTGGAAAACGTTCTTCGGGGCGAAAACTCTCAAGGATCTTACCGCTGTTG
AGATCCAGTTCGATGTAACCCACTCGTGCACCCAACTGATCTTCAGCATCTTTTACTTTCACCAGCGTTT
CTGGGTGAGCAAAAACAGGAAGGCAAAATGCCGCAAAAAAGGGAATAAGGGCGACACGGAAATGTTGAAT
ACTCATACTCTTCCTTTTTCAATATTATTGAAGCATTTATCAGGGTTATTGTCTCATGAGCGGATACATA
TTTGAATGTATTTAGAAAAATAAACAAATAGGGGTTCCGCGCACATTTCCCCGAAAAGTGCCACCTGATG
CGGTGTGAAATACCGCACAGATGCGTAAGGAGAAAATACCGCATCAGGAAATTGTAAGCGTTAATATTTT
GTTAAAATTCGCGTTAAATTTTTGTTAAATCAGCTCATTTTTTAACCAATAGGCCGAAATCGGCAAAATC
CCTTATAAATCAAAAGAATAGACCGAGATAGGGT
[37 nt withheld, positions 3465-3501]
AAAGAACGTGGACTCCAACGTCAAAGG
[49 nt withheld, positions 3529-3577]
T
[91 nt withheld, positions 3579-3669]
G
[124 nt withheld, positions 3671-3794]
CCATTCGCCATTCAGGCTGCGCAACTGTTGGGAAGGGCGATCGGTGCGGGCCTCTTCGCTATTACGCCAG
CTGGCGAAAGGGGGATGTGCTGCAAGGCGAT
