>Addgene plasmid #136702 | pISH-Olfr16 | depositor partial sequence | sequence record 263929 | M13f for insert
CNNTTGGGCCCGACGTCGCATGCTCCCGGCCGCCATGGCCGCGGGATTCCTGAAGTGATAGAGTTCGTCT
TCCTGGGATTCTCCAGCTTTGGAAAGCATCAGATAACCCTCTTTGTGGTTTTCCTAACCATCTACATTTT
AACTCTGGCTGGCAACATCATTATAGTGACAATCACACACATAGACCACCACCTTCACACTCCCATGTAC
TTCTTTCTGAGCATGTTGGCAAGCTCAGAGACTGTGTACACACTGGTCATTGTCCCACGAATGCTTTCCA
GCCTGATTTTTTACAACCTTCCCATATCCTTGGCAGGCTGCGCAACCCAAATGTTCTTTTTTGTCACTTT
GGCCACCAACAACTGCTTTCTGCTCACAGCAATGGGTTATGATCGTTATGTGGCTATTTGTAATCCTCTG
AGATATACAATCATCATGAGCAAGGGAATGTGTGCCTTGTTGGTCTGTGGGTCTTTAGGCACTGGCCTGG
TTATGGCAGTTCTTCATGTGCCAGCCATGTTCCATTTGCCCTTTTGTGGCACGGTGGTGGAGCACTTTTT
CTGTGACATATACCCAGTAATGAAGCTTTCTTGTGTTGATACCACCGTCAATGAGATAATCAATTATGGT
GTAAGTTCATTTGTAATTCTTGTGCCCATAGGGCTGATATTTATCTCCTATGTGCTCATTGTCTCTTCCA
TCCTTAAAATTGTGTCCACTGAAGGCCAGAAGAAAGCCTTTGCCACCTGTGCCTCTCATCTCACTGTGGT
CATTGTCCACTATGGCTGTGCCTCCATTGCCTACCTCAAACCCAAATCAGAAAGTTCAGTAGAAAAAGAC
CTTCTTCTCTCTGTGACCTACACTATCATCACTCCCTTGCTGAACCCTGTTGTCTACAGCCTCAGGAACA
AAGAAGTCAAAGATGCTCTATGCAGAGCTGTAATCACTAGTGCGGCCGCCTGCAGGTCGACCATATGGGA
GAGCTCCCAACGCGTTGGATGCATAGCTTGAGTATTCTATAGTGTCACCTAAATAGCTTGGCGTAATCAT
GGTCATAGCTGTTTCCTGTGTGAAATTGTTATCCGCTCACAATTCCACACAACATACGAGCCGGAAGCAT
AAAGTGTAAAGCCTGGGGTGCCTAATGAGTGAGCTAACTCMCATTAATTGCGTNGCGCTCACTGCCCGCT
TTCCAGTCGGGAAACCTGTCNNGCCAGCTGCATTAATGAATCGGCCAACSCCCCGG
